>Addgene plasmid #139558 | pENTR-TetR | addgene full sequence | sequence record 274733 | Addgene NGS Result
CTTTCCTGCGTTATCCCCTGATTCTGTGGATAACCGTATTACCGCCTTTGAGTGAGCTGATACCGCTCGC
CGCAGCCGAACGACCGAGCGCAGCGAGTCAGTGAGCGAGGAAGCGGAAGAGCGCCCAATACGCAAACCGC
CTCTCCCCGCGCGTTGGCCGATTCATTAATGCAGCTGGCACGACAGGTTTCCCGACTGGAAAGCGGGCAG
TGAGCGCAACGCAATTAATACGCGTACCGCTAGCCAGGAAGAGTTTGTAGAAACGCAAAAAGGCCATCCG
TCAGGATGGCCTTCTGCTTAGTTTGATGCCTGGCAGTTTATGGCGGGCGTCCTGCCCGCCACCCTCCGGG
CCGTTGCTTCACAACGTTCAAATCCGCTCCCGGCGGATTTGTCCTACTCAGGAGAGCGTTCACCGACAAA
CAACAGATAAAACGAAAGGCCCAGTCTTCCGACTGAGCCTTTCGTTTTATTTGATGCCTGGCAGTTCCCT
ACTCTCGCGTTAACGCTAGCATGGATGTTTTCCCAGTCACGACGTTGTAAAACGACGGCCAGTCTTAAGC
TCGGGCCCCAAATAATGATTTTATTTTGACTGATAGTGACCTGTTCGTTGCAACAAATTGATGAGCAATG
CTTTTTTATAATGCCAACTTTGTACAAAAAAGCAGGCTCCACCATGTCTAGATTAGATAAAAGTAAAGTG
ATTAACAGCGCATTAGAGCTGCTTAATGAGGTCGGAATCGAAGGTTTAACAACCCGTAAACTCGCCCAGA
AGCTAGGTGTAGAGCAGCCTACATTGTATTGGCATGTAAAAAATAAGCGGGCTTTGCTCGACGCCTTAGC
CATTGAGATGTTAGATAGGCACCATACTCACTTTTGCCCTTTAGAAGGGGAAAGCTGGCAAGATTTTTTA
CGTAATAACGCTAAAAGTTTTAGATGTGCTTTACTAAGTCATCGCGATGGAGCAAAAGTACATTTAGGTA
CACGGCCTACAGAAAAACAGTATGAAACTCTCGAAAATCAATTAGCCTTTTTATGCCAACAAGGTTTTTC
ACTAGAGAATGCATTATATGCACTCAGCGCTGTGGGGCATTTTACTTTAGGTTGCGTATTGGAAGATCAA
GAGCATCAAGTCGCTAAAGAAGAAAGGGAAACACCTACTACTGATAGTATGCCGCCATTATTACGACAAG
CTATCGAATTATTTGATCACCAAGGTGCAGAGCCAGCCTTCTTATTCGGCCTTGAATTGATCATATGCGG
ATTAGAAAAACAACTTAAATGTGAAAGTGGGTCCGCGTACAGCGGATCCCGGGAATTCAGATCTTATTAA
ACCCAGCTTTCTTGTACAAAGTTGGCATTATAAGAAAGCATTGCTTATCAATTTGTTGCAACGAACAGGT
CACTATCAGTCAAAATAAAATCATTATTTGCCATCCAGCTGATATCCCCTATAGTGAGTCGTATTACATG
GTCATAGCTGTTTCCTGGCAGCTCTGGCCCGTGTCTCAAAATCTCTGATGTTACATTGCACAAGATAAAA
ATATATCATCATGAACAATAAAACTGTCTGCTTACATAAACAGTAATACAAGGGGTGTTATGAGCCATAT
TCAACGGGAAACGTCGAGGCCGCGATTAAATTCCAACATGGATGCTGATTTATATGGGTATAAATGGGCT
CGCGATAATGTCGGGCAATCAGGTGCGACAATCTATCGCTTGTATGGGAAGCCCGATGCGCCAGAGTTGT
TTCTGAAACATGGCAAAGGTAGCGTTGCCAATGATGTTACAGATGAGATGGTCAGACTAAACTGGCTGAC
GGAATTTATGCCTCTTCCGACCATCAAGCATTTTATCCGTACTCCTGATGATGCATGGTTACTCACCACT
GCGATCCCCGGAAAAACAGCATTCCAGGTATTAGAAGAATATCCTGATTCAGGTGAAAATATTGTTGATG
CGCTGGCAGTGTTCCTGCGCCGGTTGCATTCGATTCCTGTTTGTAATTGTCCTTTTAACAGCGATCGCGT
ATTTCGTCTCGCTCAGGCGCAATCACGAATGAATAACGGTTTGGTTGATGCGAGTGATTTTGATGACGAG
CGTAATGGCTGGCCTGTTGAACAAGTCTGGAAAGAAATGCATAAACTTTTGCCATTCTCACCGGATTCAG
TCGTCACTCATGGTGATTTCTCACTTGATAACCTTATTTTTGACGAGGGGAAATTAATAGGTTGTATTGA
TGTTGGACGAGTCGGAATCGCAGACCGATACCAGGATCTTGCCATCCTATGGAACTGCCTCGGTGAGTTT
TCTCCTTCATTACAGAAACGGCTTTTTCAAAAATATGGTATTGATAATCCTGATATGAATAAATTGCAGT
TTCATTTGATGCTCGATGAGTTTTTCTAATCAGAATTGGTTAATTGGTTGTAACACTGGCAGAGCATTAC
GCTGACTTGACGGGACGGCGCAAGCTCATGACCAAAATCCCTTAACGTGAGTTACGCGTCGTTCCACTGA
GCGTCAGACCCCGTAGAAAAGATCAAAGGATCTTCTTGAGATCCTTTTTTTCTGCGCGTAATCTGCTGCT
TGCAAACAAAAAAACCACCGCTACCAGCGGTGGTTTGTTTGCCGGATCAAGAGCTACCAACTCTTTTTCC
GAAGGTAACTGGCTTCAGCAGAGCGCAGATACCAAATACTGTTCTTCTAGTGTAGCCGTAGTTAGGCCAC
CACTTCAAGAACTCTGTAGCACCGCCTACATACCTCGCTCTGCTAATCCTGTTACCAGTGGCTGCTGCCA
GTGGCGATAAGTCGTGTCTTACCGGGTTGGACTCAAGACGATAGTTACCGGATAAGGCGCAGCGGTCGGG
CTGAACGGGGGGTTCGTGCACACAGCCCAGCTTGGAGCGAACGACCTACACCGAACTGAGATACCTACAG
CGTGAGCTATGAGAAAGCGCCACGCTTCCCGAAGGGAGAAAGGCGGACAGGTATCCGGTAAGCGGCAGGG
TCGGAACAGGAGAGCGCACGAGGGAGCTTCCAGGGGGAAACGCCTGGTATCTTTATAGTCCTGTCGGGTT
TCGCCACCTCTGACTTGAGCGTCGATTTTTGTGATGCTCGTCAGGGGGGCGGAGCCTATGGAAAAACGCC
AGCAACGCGGCCTTTTTACGGTTCCTGGCCTTTTGCTGGCCTTTTGCTCACATGTT
Features (pLannotate 1.2.2; 10 found; start..end, strand, type, name):
    121..213     +  CDS            lacI (fragment): lac repressor; lacI; The lac repressor binds to the lac operator to inhibit transcription in E. coli. This inhibition can be relieved by adding lactose or isopropyl-β-D-thiogalactopyranoside (IPTG).
    268..295     -  terminator     rrnB T2 terminator: transcription terminator T2 from the E. coli rrnB gene
    427..470     +  terminator     rrnB T1 terminator: Escherichia coli rrnB; transcription terminator T1 from the E. coli rrnB gene
    517..553     -  CDS            lacZα (fragment): LacZα fragment of β-galactosidase; lacZ fragment
    569..668     +  protein_bind   attL1: mutant version of attL; recombination site for the Gateway® LR reaction LR Clonase™
    674..1294    +  CDS            tetR: TETR2_ECOLX - Experimental evidence at protein level: Swiss-Prot protein existence level 1. TetR is the repressor of the tetracycline resistance element; its N-terminal region forms a helix-turn-helix structure and binds DNA. Binding of tetracycline to TetR reduces the repressor affinity for the tetracycline resistance gene (tetA) promoter operator sites. From Escherichia coli.
   1331..1430    -  protein_bind   attL2: mutant version of attL; recombination site for the Gateway® LR reaction LR Clonase™
   1448..1466    -  promoter       T7 promoter: promoter for bacteriophage T7 RNA polymerase
   1600..2409    +  CDS            KanR: aminoglycoside phosphotransferase; aph(3')-Ia; confers resistance to kanamycin in bacteria or G418 (Geneticin®) in eukaryotes
   2556..3144    +  rep_origin     ori: high-copy-number ColE1/pMB1/pBR322/pUC origin of replication
