[The description below was written by a language model from this plasmid's Addgene catalogue record and pLannotate feature annotations shown in this document.]
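Description:
pENTR-TetR is a Gateway entry clone built on the pDONR221 backbone, carrying the open reading frame for the tetracycline repressor TetR, with its stop codon, between attL1 and attL2 recombination sites. The sequenced plasmid is about 3.2 kb. It is maintained in E. coli through a high-copy ColE1/pUC-type origin of replication and selected with kanamycin via an aminoglycoside phosphotransferase (KanR) gene. Upstream of attL1 lie the rrnB T1 and T2 transcription terminators, which insulate the cloned insert from read-through transcription originating in the backbone. A T7 promoter sits just outside attL2, pointing back toward the insert, and can serve as a priming or in vitro transcription site. The short lacI and lacZα fragments annotated near the terminators are backbone remnants with no functional role.

The insert is listed as synthetic, and the annotation matches it to the E. coli TetR protein, a helix-turn-helix DNA-binding repressor that occupies tet operator sequences and is released when tetracycline binds. Although the catalogue classifies the plasmid as a mammalian expression vector, no eukaryotic promoter or polyadenylation signal is annotated, so the entry clone itself is not expected to express TetR in mammalian cells. Instead, it serves as a donor: an LR Clonase reaction between the attL sites and the attR sites of a destination vector transfers the TetR ORF directionally into an expression context of choice. Because the ORF retains its stop codon, it is suited to native or N-terminally tagged expression rather than C-terminal fusions. The likely use is building tetracycline-regulated expression systems, though the record does not specify downstream applications.
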