Addgene plasmid #139558: pENTR-TetR
Purpose: TetR ORF with stop codon between attL1-attL2 on Gateway entry vector
Depositing lab: Minoru Ko. Depositing organization: Keio University.
Backbone
  Vector backbone: pDONR221
  Backbone size w/o insert (bp): 2517
  Vector type: Mammalian Expression
Growth in bacteria
  Bacterial resistance: Kanamycin, 50 μg/mL
  Growth temperature: 37°C
  Growth strain: DH5alpha
  Copy number: High Copy
Gene/Insert
  Gene/Insert name: TetR
  Species: Synthetic
  Cloning method: Gateway Cloning
Terms and licenses: Academic/Nonprofit Terms; Industry Terms: Not Available to Industry
How to cite: pENTR-TetR was a gift from Minoru Ko (Addgene plasmid # 139558 ; http://n2t.net/addgene:139558 ; RRID:Addgene_139558)
